Addgene plasmid #113164: pCS Omomyc
Purpose: Omomyc expression in mammalian cells
Depositing lab: Sergio Nasi. Depositing organization: CNR, Istituto di Biologia e Patologia Molecolari. Publication: Design and properties of a Myc derivative that efficiently homodimerizes. Soucek L, Helmer-Citterich M, Sacco A, Jucker R, Cesareni G, Nasi S. Oncogene. 1998 Nov 12;17(19):2463-72. doi: 10.1038/sj.onc.1202199. PubMed 9824157.
Backbone
  Vector backbone: pCS+
  Backbone manufacturer: David Turner
  Vector type: Mammalian Expression
Growth in bacteria
  Bacterial resistance: Ampicillin, 100 μg/mL
  Growth temperature: 37°C
  Growth strain: DH5alpha
  Copy number: High Copy
Gene/Insert
  Gene/Insert name: Omomyc
  Species: H. sapiens (human)
  Insert size (bp): 300
  Mutation: E57T, E64I, R70Q, R71N
  Entrez Gene: MYC (a.k.a. MRTL, MYCC, bHLHe39, c-Myc)
  Cloning method: Restriction Enzyme; 5′ cloning site unknown (unknown if destroyed); 3′ cloning site unknown (unknown if destroyed)
  Sequencing primers: 5′ unknown
Terms and licenses: Academic/Nonprofit Terms; Industry Terms: Not Available to Industry
How to cite: pCS Omomyc was a gift from Sergio Nasi (Addgene plasmid # 113164 ; http://n2t.net/addgene:113164 ; RRID:Addgene_113164)
