[The description below was written by a language model from this plasmid's Addgene catalogue record and pLannotate feature annotations shown in this document.]
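Description:
pCS Omomyc is a mammalian expression plasmid of 4,387 nt built on the pCS+ backbone. It is propagated in E. coli through a high-copy ColE1/pUC-type origin and selected with ampicillin via the β-lactamase gene and its native promoter. An f1 bacteriophage origin is also present, which allows single-stranded DNA production. Short remnants of lacZα, lacI, the lac promoter/operator and the CAP site are leftovers of the parental cloning vector rather than functional parts of the design.

The payload is Omomyc, a roughly 300 bp human MYC-derived insert that the feature table annotates as a c-Myc fragment. It carries four substitutions (E57T, E64I, R70Q, R71N). According to the associated publication title, this Myc derivative was designed to homodimerize efficiently. The record does not describe its biological effects further.

The coding region sits downstream of the simian cytomegalovirus IE94 enhancer/promoter, which drives strong constitutive transcription in mammalian cells. An SV40 polyadenylation signal lies downstream for transcript processing, although it is annotated on the opposite strand from the insert. An SP6 promoter lies between the CMV promoter and the insert, so sense RNA could also be made by in vitro transcription. A partial T7 promoter and a T3 promoter lie downstream in the antisense orientation.

No epitope tag, reporter or mammalian selection marker is annotated, and the cloning sites used are not recorded. The stated purpose is Omomyc expression in mammalian cells. The lack of a eukaryotic selection marker makes transient transfection the most natural use.
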