Features (pLannotate 1.2.2; 15 found; start..end, strand, type, name):
     20..997     +  promoter       CMV IE94 promoter: enhancer/promoter region of simian cytomegalovirus major immediate early transcription unit IE94
   1032..1050    +  promoter       SP6 promoter: promoter for bacteriophage SP6 RNA polymerase
   1102..1374    +  CDS            c-Myc (fragment): human c-Myc proto-oncogene
   1414..1431    -  promoter       T7 promoter (fragment): promoter for bacteriophage T7 RNA polymerase
   1436..1570    -  polyA_signal   SV40 poly(A) signal: SV40 polyadenylation signal
   1683..1701    -  promoter       T3 promoter: promoter for bacteriophage T3 RNA polymerase
   1746..1762    -  protein_bind   lac operator: The lac repressor binds to the lac operator to inhibit transcription in E. coli. This inhibition can be relieved by adding lactose or isopropyl-β-D-thiogalactopyranoside (IPTG). lac repressor encoded by lacI
   1770..1800    -  promoter       lac promoter: promoter for the E. coli lac operon
   1815..1836    -  protein_bind   CAP binding site: CAP binding activates transcription in the presence of cAMP. E. coli catabolite activator protein
   1849..1941    -  CDS            lacI (fragment): lac repressor; lacI; The lac repressor binds to the lac operator to inhibit transcription in E. coli. This inhibition can be relieved by adding lactose or isopropyl-β-D-thiogalactopyranoside (IPTG).
   2124..2712    -  rep_origin     ori: high-copy-number ColE1/pMB1/pBR322/pUC origin of replication
   2883..3743    -  CDS            AmpR: β-lactamase; bla; confers resistance to ampicillin, carbenicillin, and related antibiotics
   3744..3848    -  promoter       AmpR promoter: bla
   3901..4329    -  rep_origin     f1 ori (sequence partly withheld): f1 bacteriophage origin of replication; arrow indicates direction of (+) strand synthesis
   4334..13      -  CDS            lacZα (fragment) (across the origin): LacZα fragment of β-galactosidase; lacZ fragment
>Addgene plasmid #113164 | pCS Omomyc | addgene full sequence | sequence record 217861 | Addgene NGS Result
GCTATTACGCCAGTCGACCGCCAATTCAATATGGCGTATATGGACTCATGCCAATTCAATATGGTGGATC
TGGACCTGTGCCAATTCAATATGGCGTATATGGACTCGTGCCAATTCAATATGGTGGATCTGGACCCCAG
CCAATTCAATATGGCGGACTTGGCACCATGCCAATTCAATATGGCGGACCTGGCACTGTGCCAACTGGGG
AGGGGTCTACTTGGCACGGTGCCAAGTTTGAGGAGGGGTCTTGGCCCTGTGCCAAGTCCGCCATATTGAA
TTGGCATGGTGCCAATAATGGCGGCCATATTGGCTATATGCCAGGATCAATATATAGGCAATATCCAATA
TGGCCCTATGCCAATATGGCTATTGGCCAGGTTCAATACTATGTATTGGCCCTATGCCATATAGTATTCC
ATATATGGGTTTTCCTATTGACGTAGATAGCCCCTCCCAATGGGCGGTCCCATATACCATATATGGGGCT
TCCTAATACCGCCCATAGCCACTCCCCCATTGACGTCAATGGTCTCTATATATGGTCTTTCCTATTGACG
TCATATGGGCGGTCCTATTGACGTATATGGCGCCTCCCCCATTGACGTCAATTACGGTAAATGGCCCGCC
TGGCTCAATGCCCATTGACGTCAATAGGACCACCCACCATTGACGTCAATGGGATGGCTCATTGCCCATT
CATATCCGTTCTCACGCCCCCTATTGACGTCAATGACGGTAAATGGCCCACTTGGCAGTACATCAATATC
TATTAATAGTAACTTGGCAAGTACATTACTATTGGAAGTACGCCAGGGTACATTGGCAGTACTCCCATTG
ACGTCAATGGCGGTAAATGGCCCGCGATGGCTGCCAAGTACATCCCCATTGACGTCAATGGGGAGGGGCA
ATGACGCAAATGGGCGTTCCATTGACGTAAATGGGCGGTAGGCGTGCCTAATGGGAGGTCTATATAAGCA
ATGCTCGTTTAGGGAACCGCCATTCTGCCTGGGGACGTCGGAGCAAGCTTGATTTAGGTGACACTATAGA
CTTGTTCTTTTTGCAGGATCTGCCGCCACCATGGGGATCCCATCGATGTCGACCGAGGAGAATGTCAAGA
GGCGAACACACAACGTCTTGGAGCGCCAGAGGAGGAACGAGCTAAAACGGAGCTTTTTTGCCCTGCGTGA
CCAGATCCCGGAGTTGGAAAACAATGAAAAGGCCCCCAAGGTAGTTATCCTTAAAAAAGCCACAGCATAC
ATCCTGTCCGTCCAAGCAGAGACGCAAAAGCTCATTTCTGAAATCGACTTGTTGCGGAAACAAAACGAAC
AGTTGAAACACAAACTTGAACAGCTACGGAACTCTTGTGCGTAAGGGATCCCCGGGAATTCAAGGCCTCT
CGAGCCTCTAGAACTATAGTGAGTCGTATTACGTAGATCCAGACATGATAAGATACATTGATGAGTTTGG
ACAAACCACAACTAGAATGCAGTGAAAAAAATGCTTTATTTGTGAAATTTGTGATGCTATTGCTTTATTT
GTAACCATTATAAGCTGCAATAAACAAGTTAACAACAACAATTGCATTCATTTTATGTTTCAGGTTCAGG
GGGAGGTGTGGGAGGTTTTTTAATTCGCGGCCGCGGCGCCAATGCATTGGGCCCGGTACCCAGCTTTTGT
TCCCTTTAGTGAGGGTTAATTGCGCGCTTGGCGTAATCATGGTCATAGCTGTTTCCTGTGTGAAATTGTT
ATCCGCTCACAATTCCACACAACATACGAGCCGGGAGCATAAAGTGTAAAGCCTGGGGTGCCTAATGAGT
GAGCTAACTCACATTAATTGCGTTGCGCTCACTGCCCGCTTTCCAGTCGGGAAACCTGTCGTGCCAGCTG
CATTAATGAATCGGCCAACGCGCGGGGAGAGGCGGTTTGCGTATTGGGCGCTCTTCCGCTTCCTCGCTCA
CTGACTCGCTGCGCTCGGTCGTTCGGCTGCGGCGAGCGGTATCAGCTCACTCAAAGGCGGTAATACGGTT
ATCCACAGAATCAGGGGATAACGCAGGAAAGAACATGTGAGCAAAAGGCCAGCAAAAGGCCAGGAACCGT
AAAAAGGCCGCGTTGCTGGCGTTTTTCCATAGGCTCCGCCCCCCTGACGAGCATCACAAAAATCGACGCT
CAAGTCAGAGGTGGCGAAACCCGACAGGACTATAAAGATACCAGGCGTTTCCCCCTGGAAGCTCCCTCGT
GCGCTCTCCTGTTCCGACCCTGCCGCTTACCGGATACCTGTCCGCCTTTCTCCCTTCGGGAAGCGTGGCG
CTTTCTCATAGCTCACGCTGTAGGTATCTCAGTTCGGTGTAGGTCGTTCGCTCCAAGCTGGGCTGTGTGC
ACGAACCCCCCGTTCAGCCCGACCGCTGCGCCTTATCCGGTAACTATCGTCTTGAGTCCAACCCGGTAAG
ACACGACTTATCGCCACTGGCAGCAGCCACTGGTAACAGGATTAGCAGAGCGAGGTATGTAGGCGGTGCT
ACAGAGTTCTTGAAGTGGTGGCCTAACTACGGCTACACTAGAAGAACAGTATTTGGTATCTGCGCTCTGC
TGAAGCCAGTTACCTTCGGAAAAAGAGTTGGTAGCTCTTGATCCGGCAAACAAACCACCGCTGGTAGCGG
TGGTTTTTTTGTTTGCAAGCAGCAGATTACGCGCAGAAAAAAAGGATCTCAAGAAGATCCTTTGATCTTT
TCTACGGGGTCTGACGCTCAGTGGAACGAAAACTCACGTTAAGGGATTTTGGTCATGAGATTATCAAAAA
GGATCTTCACCTAGATCCTTTTAAATTAAAAATGAAGTTTTAAATCAATCTAAAGTATATATGAGTAAAC
TTGGTCTGACAGTTACCAATGCTTAATCAGTGAGGCACCTATCTCAGCGATCTGTCTATTTCGTTCATCC
ATAGTTGCCTGACTCCCCGTCGTGTAGATAACTACGATACGGGAGGGCTTACCATCTGGCCCCAGTGCTG
CAATGATACCGCGAGACCCACGCTCACCGGCTCCAGATTTATCAGCAATAAACCAGCCAGCCGGAAGGGC
CGAGCGCAGAAGTGGTCCTGCAACTTTATCCGCCTCCATCCAGTCTATTAATTGTTGCCGGGAAGCTAGA
GTAAGTAGTTCGCCAGTTAATAGTTTGCGCAACGTTGTTGCCATTGCTACAGGCATCGTGGTGTCACGCT
CGTCGTTTGGTATGGCTTCATTCAGCTCCGGTTCCCAACGATCAAGGCGAGTTACATGATCCCCCATGTT
GTGCAAAAAAGCGGTTAGCTCCTTCGGTCCTCCGATCGTTGTCAGAAGTAAGTTGGCCGCAGTGTTATCA
CTCATGGTTATGGCAGCACTGCATAATTCTCTTACTGTCATGCCATCCGTAAGATGCTTTTCTGTGACTG
GTGAGTACTCAACCAAGTCATTCTGAGAATAGTGTATGCGGCGACCGAGTTGCTCTTGCCCGGCGTCAAT
ACGGGATAATACCGCGCCACATAGCAGAACTTTAAAAGTGCTCATCATTGGAAAACGTTCTTCGGGGCGA
AAACTCTCAAGGATCTTACCGCTGTTGAGATCCAGTTCGATGTAACCCACTCGTGCACCCAACTGATCTT
CAGCATCTTTTACTTTCACCAGCGTTTCTGGGTGAGCAAAAACAGGAAGGCAAAATGCCGCAAAAAAGGG
AATAAGGGCGACACGGAAATGTTGAATACTCATACTCTTCCTTTTTCAATATTATTGAAGCATTTATCAG
GGTTATTGTCTCATGAGCGGATACATATTTGAATGTATTTAGAAAAATAAACAAATAGGGGTTCCGCGCA
CATTTCCCCGAAAAGTGCCACCTAAATTGTAAGCGTTAATATTTTGTTAAAATTCGCGTTAAATTTTTGT
TAAATCAGCTCATTTTTTAACCAATAGGCCGAAATCGGCAAAATCCCTTATAAATCAAAAGAATAGACCG
AGATAGGGT
[37 nt withheld, positions 4000-4036]
AAAGAACGTGGACTCCAACGTCAAAGG
[49 nt withheld, positions 4064-4112]
T
[91 nt withheld, positions 4114-4204]
G
[124 nt withheld, positions 4206-4329]
CCCATTCGCCATTCAGGCTGCGCAACTGTTGGGAAGGGCGATCGGTGCGGGCCTCTTC
